>Addgene plasmid #100876 | pINDUCER20-Flag-NLS-hSPDEF delta3 | addgene full sequence | sequence record 193610 | Addgene Assembled Sequence
TGGAAGGGCTAATTCACTCCCAAAGAAGACAAGATATCCTTGATCTGTGGATCTACCACACACAAGGCTA
CTTCCCTGATTAGCAGAACTACACACCAGGGCCAGGGGTCAGATATCCACTGACCTTTGGATGGTGCTAC
AAGCTAGTACCAGTTGAGCCAGATAAGGTAGAAGAGGCCAATAAAGGAGAGAACACCAGCTTGTTACACC
CTGTGAGCCTGCATGGGATGGATGACCCGGAGAGAGAAGTGTTAGAGTGGAGGTTTGACAGCCGCCTAGC
ATTTCATCACGTGGCCCGAGAGCTGCATCCGGAGTACTTCAAGAACTGCTGATATCGAGCTTGCTACAAG
GGACTTTCCGCTGGGGACTTTCCAGGGAGGCGTGGCCTGGGCGGGACTGGGGAGTGGCGAGCCCTCAGAT
CCTGCATATAAGCAGCTGCTTTTTGCCTGTACTGGGTCTCTCTGGTTAGACCAGATCTGAGCCTGGGAGC
TCTCTGGCTAACTAGGGAACCCACTGCTTAAGCCTCAATAAAGCTTGCCTTGAGTGCTTCAAGTAGTGTG
TGCCCGTCTGTTGTGTGACTCTGGTAACTAGAGATCCCTCAGACCCTTTTAGTCAGTGTGGAAAATCTCT
AGCAGTGGCGCCCGAACAGGGACTTGAAAGCGAAAGGGAAACCAGAGGAGCTCTCTCGACGCAGGACTCG
GCTTGCTGAAGCGCGCACGGCAAGAGGCGAGGGGCGGCGACTGGTGAGTACGCCAAAAATTTTGACTAGC
GGAGGCTAGAAGGAGAGAGATGGGTGCGAGAGCGTCAGTATTAAGCGGGGGAGAATTAGATCGCGATGGG
AAAAAATTCGGTTAAGGCCAGGGGGAAAGAAAAAATATAAATTAAAACATATAGTATGGGCAAGCAGGGA
GCTAGAACGATTCGCAGTTAATCCTGGCCTGTTAGAAACATCAGAAGGCTGTAGACAAATACTGGGACAG
CTACAACCATCCCTTCAGACAGGATCAGAAGAACTTAGATCATTATATAATACAGTAGCAACCCTCTATT
GTGTGCATCAAAGGATAGAGATAAAAGACACCAAGGAAGCTTTAGACAAGATAGAGGAAGAGCAAAACAA
AAGTAAGACCACCGCACAGCAAGCGGCCGGCCGCTGATCTTCAGACCTGGAGGAGGAGATATGAGGGACA
ATTGGAGAAGTGAATTATATAAATATAAAGTAGTAAAAATTGAACCATTAGGAGTAGCACCCACCAAGGC
AAAGAGAAGAGTGGTGCAGAGAGAAAAAAGAGCAGTGGGAATAGGAGCTTTGTTCCTTGGGTTCTTGGGA
GCAGCAGGAAGCACTATGGGCGCAGCGTCAATGACGCTGACGGTACAGGCCAGACAATTATTGTCTGGTA
TAGTGCAGCAGCAGAACAATTTGCTGAGGGCTATTGAGGCGCAACAGCATCTGTTGCAACTCACAGTCTG
GGGCATCAAGCAGCTCCAGGCAAGAATCCTGGCTGTGGAAAGATACCTAAAGGATCAACAGCTCCTGGGG
ATTTGGGGTTGCTCTGGAAAACTCATTTGCACCACTGCTGTGCCTTGGAATGCTAGTTGGAGTAATAAAT
CTCTGGAACAGATTTGGAATCACACGACCTGGATGGAGTGGGACAGAGAAATTAACAATTACACAAGCTT
AATACACTCCTTAATTGAAGAATCGCAAAACCAGCAAGAAAAGAATGAACAAGAATTATTGGAATTAGAT
AAATGGGCAAGTTTGTGGAATTGGTTTAACATAACAAATTGGCTGTGGTATATAAAATTATTCATAATGA
TAGTAGGAGGCTTGGTAGGTTTAAGAATAGTTTTTGCTGTACTTTCTATAGTGAATAGAGTTAGGCAGGG
ATATTCACCATTATCGTTTCAGACCCACCTCCCAACCCCGAGGGGACCCGACAGGCCCGAAGGAATAGAA
GAAGAAGGTGGAGAGAGAGACAGAGACAGATCCATTCGATTAGTGAACGGATCTCGACGGTATCGCCGAA
TTCACAAATGGCAGTATTCATCCACAATTTTAAAAGAAAAGGGGGGATTGGGGGGTACAGTGCAGGGGAA
AGAATAGTAGACATAATAGCAACAGACATACAAACTAAAGAATTACAAAAACAAATTACAAAAATTCAAA
ATTTTCGGGTTTATTACAGGGACAGCAGAGATCCAGTTTGGACTAGGATCCTTTACCACTCCCTATCAGT
GATAGAGAAAAGTGAAAGTCGAGTTTACCACTCCCTATCAGTGATAGAGAAAAGTGAAAGTCGAGTTTAC
CACTCCCTATCAGTGATAGAGAAAAGTGAAAGTCGAGTTTACCACTCCCTATCAGTGATAGAGAAAAGTG
AAAGTCGAGTTTACCACTCCCTATCAGTGATAGAGAAAAGTGAAAGTCGAGTTTACCACTCCCTATCAGT
GATAGAGAAAAGTGAAAGTCGAGTTTACCACTCCCTATCAGTGATAGAGAAAAGTGAAAGTCGAGCTCGG
TACCCGGGTCGAGGTAGGCGTGTACGGTGGGAGGCCTATATAAGCAGAGCTCGTTTAGTGAACCGTCAGA
TCGCCTGGAGACGCCATCCACGCTGTTTTGACCTCCATAGAAGACACCGGGACCGATCCAGCCTCCGCGG
CCCCGAACTAGTCCAGTGTGGTGGAATTCTGCAGATATCAACAAGTTTGTACAAAAAAGCAGGCTTCATG
GACTACAAAGACCATGACGGTGATTATAAAGATCATGACATCGATTACAAGGATGACGATGACAAGCTTG
CGGCCGCGAATTCCGCCCCCAAGAAAAAGAGAAAGGTGTGCTCCGGGCAGCCCATCCACCTGTGGCAGTT
CCTCAAGGAGTTGCTACTCAAGCCCCACAGCTATGGCCGCTTCATTAGGTGGCTCAACAAGGAGAAGGGC
ATCTTCAAAATTGAGGACTCAGCCCAGGTGGCCCGGCTGTGGGGCATCCGCAAGAACCGTCCCGCCATGA
ACTACGACAAGCTGAGCCGCTCCATCCGCCAGTATTACAAGAAGGGCATCATCCGGAAGCCAGACATCTC
CCAGCGCCTCGTCTACCAGTTCGTGCACCCCATCTGAGACCCAGCTTTCTTGTACAAAGTGGTTGATATC
CAGCACAGTGGCGGCCGCTCGAGTCTAGAGGGCCCGCGGTTCGAATACCCATACGACGTCCCAGACTACG
CTTAGTAATGATTAATTAAACTAGAAATTCTACCGGGTAGGGGAGGCGCTTTTCCCAAGGCAGTCTGGAG
TAACCCACCCAAGATCTGGCCTCCGCGCCGGGTTTTGGCGCCTCCCGCGGGCGCCCCCCTCCTCACGGCG
AGCGCTGCCACGTCAGACGAAGGGCGCAGCGAGCGTCCTGATCCTTCCGCCCGGACGCTCAGGACAGCGG
CCCGCTGCTCATAAGACTCGGCCTTAGAACCCCAGTATCAGCAGAAGGACATTTTAGGACGGGACTTGGG
TGACTCTAGGGCACTGGTTTTCTTTCCAGAGAGCGGAACAGGCGAGGAAAAGTAGTCCCTTCTCGGCGAT
TCTGCGGAGGGATCTCCGTGGGGCGGTGAACGCCGATGATTATATAAGGACGCGCCGGGTGTGGCACAGC
TAGTTCCGTCGCAGCCGGGATTTGGGTCGCGGTTCTTGTTTGTGGATCGCTGTGATCGTCACTTGGTGAG
TAGCGGGCTGCTGGGCTGGCCGGGGCTTTCGTGGCCGCCGGGCCGCTCGGTGGGACGGAAGCGTGTGGAG
AGACCGCCAAGGGCTGTAGTCTGGGTCCGCGAGCAAGGTTGCCCTGAACTGGGGGTTGGGGGGAGCGCAG
CAAAATGGCGGCTGTTCCCGAGTCTTGAATGGAAGACGCTTGTGAGGCGGGCTGTGAGGTCGTTGAAACA
AGGTGGGGGGCATGGTGGGCGGCAAGAACCCAAGGTCTTGAGGCCTTCGCTAATGCGGGAAAGCTCTTAT
TCGGGTGAGATGGGCTGGGGCACCATCTGGGGACCCTGACGTGAAGTTTGTCACTGACTGGAGAACTCGG
TTTGTCGTCTGTTGCGGGGGCGGCAGTTATGGCGGTGCCGTTGGGCAGTGCACCCGTACCTTTGGGAGCG
CGCGCCCTCGTCGTGTCGTGACGTCACCCGTTCTGTTGGCTTATAATGCAGGGTGGGGCCACCTGCCGGT
AGGTGTGCGGTAGGCTTTTCTCCGTCGCAGGACGCAGGGTTCGGGCCTAGGGTAGGCTCTCCTGAATCGA
CAGGCGCCGGACCTCTGGTGAGGGGAGGGATAAGTGAGGCGTCAGTTTCTTTGGTCGGTTTTATGTACCT
ATCTTCTTAAGTAGCTGAAGCTCCGGTTTTGAACTATGCGCTCGGGGTTGGCGAGTGTGTTTTGTGAAGT
TTTTTAGGCACCTTTTGAAATGTAATCATTTGGGTCAATATGTAATTTTCAGTGTTAGACTAGTAAATTG
TCCGCTAAATTCTGGCCGTTTTTGGCTTTTTTGTTAGACGAAGCTTGGTACCGAGCTCGGATCTCCACCC
CGTACCGGTCCTGCAGTCGAATTCACCATGTCTAGACTGGACAAGAGCAAAGTCATAAACGGAGCTCTGG
AATTACTCAATGGTGTCGGTATCGAAGGCCTGACGACAAGGAAACTCGCTCAAAAGCTGGGAGTTGAGCA
GCCTACCCTGTACTGGCACGTGAAGAACAAGCGGGCCCTGCTCGATGCCCTGCCAATCGAGATGCTGGAC
AGGCATCATACCCACTTCTGCCCCCTGGAAGGCGAGTCATGGCAAGACTTTCTGCGGAACAACGCCAAGT
CATACCGCTGTGCTCTCCTCTCACATCGCGACGGGGCTAAAGTGCATCTCGGCACCCGCCCAACAGAGAA
ACAGTACGAAACCCTGGAAAATCAGCTCGCGTTCCTGTGTCAGCAAGGCTTCTCCCTGGAGAACGCACTG
TACGCTCTGTCCGCCGTGGGCCACTTTACACTGGGCTGCGTATTGGAGGAACAGGAGCATCAAGTAGCAA
AAGAGGAAAGAGAGACACCTACCACCGATTCTATGCCCCCACTTCTGAGACAAGCAATTGAGCTGTTCGA
CCGGCAGGGAGCCGAACCTGCCTTCCTTTTCGGCCTGGAACTAATCATATGTGGCCTGGAGAAACAGCTA
AAGTGCGAAAGCGGCGGGCCGACCGACGCCCTTGACGATTTTGACTTAGACATGCTCCCAGCCGATGCCC
TTGACGACTTTGACCTTGATATGCTGCCTGCTGACGCTCTTGACGATTTTGACCTTGACATGCTCCCCGG
GTAACTAAGTAAGGATCCGCGGCCGCACTAGAGGAATTCCGCCCCTCTCCCCCCCCCCCCTCTCCCTCCC
CCCCCCCTAACGTTACTGGCCGAAGCCGCTTGGAATAAGGCCGGTGTGCGTTTGTCTATATGTTATTTTC
CACCATATTGCCGTCTTTTGGCAATGTGAGGGCCCGGAAACCTGGCCCTGTCTTCTTGACGAGCATTCCT
AGGGGTCTTTCCCCTCTCGCCAAAGGAATGCAAGGTCTGTTGAATGTCGTGAAGGAAGCAGTTCCTCTGG
AAGCTTCTTGAAGACAAACAACGTCTGTAGCGACCCTTTGCAGGCAGCGGAACCCCCCACCTGGCGACAG
GTGCCTCTGCGGCCAAAAGCCACGTGTATAAGATACACCTGCAAAGGCGGCACAACCCCAGTGCCACGTT
GTGAGTTGGATAGTTGTGGAAAGAGTCAAATGGCTCTCCTCAAGCGTATTCAACAAGGGGCTGAAGGATG
CCCAGAAGGTACCCCATTGTATGGGATCTGATCTGGGGCCTCGGTGCACATGCTTTACATGTGTTTAGTC
GAGGTTAAAAAAACGTCTAGGCCCCCCGAACCACGGGGACGTGGTTTTCCTTTGAAAAACACGATGATAA
GCTTACCGGTCCACCATGATTGAACAAGATGGATTGCACGCAGGTTCTCCGGCCGCTTGGGTGGAGAGGC
TATTCGGCTATGACTGGGCACAACAGACAATCGGCTGCTCTGATGCCGCCGTGTTCCGGCTGTCAGCGCA
GGGGCGCCCGGTTCTTTTTGTCAAGACCGACCTGTCCGGTGCCCTGAATGAACTGCAAGACGAGGCAGCG
CGGCTATCGTGGCTGGCCACGACGGGCGTTCCTTGCGCAGCTGTGCTCGACGTTGTCACTGAAGCGGGAA
GGGACTGGCTGCTATTGGGCGAAGTGCCGGGGCAGGATCTCCTGTCATCTCACCTTGCTCCTGCCGAGAA
AGTATCCATCATGGCTGATGCAATGCGGCGGCTGCATACGCTTGATCCGGCTACCTGCCCATTCGACCAC
CAAGCGAAACATCGCATCGAGCGAGCACGTACTCGGATGGAAGCCGGTCTTGTCGATCAGGATGATCTGG
ACGAAGAGCATCAGGGGCTCGCGCCAGCCGAACTGTTCGCCAGGCTCAAGGCGAGCATGCCCGACGGCGA
GGATCTCGTCGTGACCCATGGCGATGCCTGCTTGCCGAATATCATGGTGGAAAATGGCCGCTTTTCTGGA
TTCATCGACTGTGGCCGGCTGGGTGTGGCGGACCGCTATCAGGACATAGCGTTGGCTACCCGTGATATTG
CTGAAGAGCTTGGCGGCGAATGGGCTGACCGCTTCCTCGTGCTTTACGGTATCGCCGCTCCCGATTCGCA
GCGCATCGCCTTCTATCGCCTTCTTGACGAGTTCTTCTGATGTACAAGTAAAGCGGCCGCGACTCTAGAT
CATAATCAGCCATACCACATTTGTAGAGGTTTTACTTGCTTTAAAAAACCTCCCACACCTCCCCCTGAAC
CTGAAACATAAAATGAATGCAATTGTTGTTGTTTAGTCCCTCCCAATTCGATATCAAGCTTATCGCGATA
GATCCTAATCAACCTCTGGATTACAAAATTTGTGAAAGATTGACTGGTATTCTTAACTATGTTGCTCCTT
TTACGCTATGTGGATACGCTGCTTTAATGCCTTTGTATCATGCTATTGCTTCCCGTATGGCTTTCATTTT
CTCCTCCTTGTATAAATCCTGGTTGCTGTCTCTTTATGAGGAGTTGTGGCCCGTTGTCAGGCAACGTGGC
GTGGTGTGCACTGTGTTTGCTGACGCAACCCCCACTGGTTGGGGCATTGCCACCACCTGTCAGCTCCTTT
CCGGGACTTTCGCTTTCCCCCTCCCTATTGCCACGGCGGAACTCATCGCCGCCTGCCTTGCCCGCTGCTG
GACAGGGGCTCGGCTGTTGGGCACTGACAATTCCGTGGTGTTGTCGGGGAAATCATCGTCCTTTCCTTGG
CTGCTCGCCTGTGTTGCCACCTGGATTCTGCGCGGGACGTCCTTCTGCTACGTCCCTTCGGCCCTCAATC
CAGCGGACCTTCCTTCCCGCGGCCTGCTGCCGGCTCTGCGGCCTCTTCCGCGTCTTCGCCTTCGCCCTCA
GACGAGTCGGATCTCCCTTTGGGCCGCCTCCCCGCCTGAGATCCTTTAAGACCAATGACTTACAAGGCAG
CTGTAGATCTTAGCCACTTTTTAAAAGAAAAGGGGGGACTGGAAGGGCTAATTCACTCCCAACGAAGACA
AGATCTGCTTTTTGCTTGTACTGGGTCTCTCTGGTTAGACCAGATCTGAGCCTGGGAGCTCTCTGGCTAA
CTAGGGAACCCACTGCTTAAGCCTCAATAAAGCTTGCCTTGAGTGCTTCAAGTAGTGTGTGCCCGTCTGT
TGTGTGACTCTGGTAACTAGAGATCCCTCAGACCCTTTTAGTCAGTGTGGAAAATCTCTAGCAGTAGTAG
TTCATGTCATCTTATTATTCAGTATTTATAACTTGCAAAGAAATGAATATCAGAGAGTGAGAGGCCCGGG
TTAATTAAGGAAAGGGCTAGATCATTCTTGAAGACGAAAGGGCCTCGTGATACGCCTATTTTTATAGGTT
AATGTCATGATAATAATGGTTTCTTAGACGTCAGGTGGCACTTTTCGGGGAAATGTGCGCGGAACCCCTA
TTTGTTTATTTTTCTAAATACATTCAAATATGTATCCGCTCATGAGACAATAACCCTGATAAATGCTTCA
ATAATATTGAAAAAGGAAGAGTATGAGTATTCAACATTTCCGTGTCGCCCTTATTCCCTTTTTTGCGGCA
TTTTGCCTTCCTGTTTTTGCTCACCCAGAAACGCTGGTGAAAGTAAAAGATGCTGAAGATCAGTTGGGTG
CACGAGTGGGTTACATCGAACTGGATCTCAACAGCGGTAAGATCCTTGAGAGTTTTCGCCCCGAAGAACG
TTTTCCAATGATGAGCACTTTTAAAGTTCTGCTATGTGGCGCGGTATTATCCCGTGTTGACGCCGGGCAA
GAGCAACTCGGTCGCCGCATACACTATTCTCAGAATGACTTGGTTGAGTACTCACCAGTCACAGAAAAGC
ATCTTACGGATGGCATGACAGTAAGAGAATTATGCAGTGCTGCCATAACCATGAGTGATAACACTGCGGC
CAACTTACTTCTGACAACGATCGGAGGACCGAAGGAGCTAACCGCTTTTTTGCACAACATGGGGGATCAT
GTAACTCGCCTTGATCGTTGGGAACCGGAGCTGAATGAAGCCATACCAAACGACGAGCGTGACACCACGA
TGCCTGTAGCAATGGCAACAACGTTGCGCAAACTATTAACTGGCGAACTACTTACTCTAGCTTCCCGGCA
ACAATTAATAGACTGGATGGAGGCGGATAAAGTTGCAGGACCACTTCTGCGCTCGGCCCTTCCGGCTGGC
TGGTTTATTGCTGATAAATCTGGAGCCGGTGAGCGTGGGTCTCGCGGTATCATTGCAGCACTGGGGCCAG
ATGGTAAGCCCTCCCGTATCGTAGTTATCTACACGACGGGGAGTCAGGCAACTATGGATGAACGAAATAG
ACAGATCGCTGAGATAGGTGCCTCACTGATTAAGCATTGGTAACTGTCAGACCAAGTTTACTCATATATA
CTTTAGATTGATTTAAAACTTCATTTTTAATTTAAAAGGATCTAGGTGAAGATCCTTTTTGATAATCTCA
TGACCAAAATCCCTTAACGTGAGTTTTCGTTCCACTGAGCGTCAGACCCCGTAGAAAAGATCAAAGGATC
TTCTTGAGATCCTTTTTTTCTGCGCGTAATCTGCTGCTTGCAAACAAAAAAACCACCGCTACCAGCGGTG
GTTTGTTTGCCGGATCAAGAGCTACCAACTCTTTTTCCGAAGGTAACTGGCTTCAGCAGAGCGCAGATAC
CAAATACTGTTCTTCTAGTGTAGCCGTAGTTAGGCCACCACTTCAAGAACTCTGTAGCACCGCCTACATA
CCTCGCTCTGCTAATCCTGTTACCAGTGGCTGCTGCCAGTGGCGATAAGTCGTGTCTTACCGGGTTGGAC
TCAAGACGATAGTTACCGGATAAGGCGCAGCGGTCGGGCTGAACGGGGGGTTCGTGCACACAGCCCAGCT
TGGAGCGAACGACCTACACCGAACTGAGATACCTACAGCGTGAGCTATGAGAAAGCGCCACGCTTCCCGA
AGGGAGAAAGGCGGACAGGTATCCGGTAAGCGGCAGGGTCGGAACAGGAGAGCGCACGAGGGAGCTTCCA
GGGGGAAACGCCTGGTATCTTTATAGTCCTGTCGGGTTTCGCCACCTCTGACTTGAGCGTCGATTTTTGT
GATGCTCGTCAGGGGGGCGGAGCCTATGGAAAAACGCCAGCAACGCGGCCTTTTTACGGTTCCTGGCCTT
TTGCTGGCCTTTTGCTCACATGTTCTTTCCTGCGTTATCCCCTGATTCTGTGGATAACCGTATTACCGCC
TTTGAGTGAGCTGATACCGCTCGCCGCAGCCGAACGACCGAGCGCAGCGAGTCAGTGAGCGAGGAAGCGG
AAGAGCGCCCAATACGCAAACCGCCTCTCCCCGCGCGTTGGCCGATTCATTAATGCAGCAAGCTCATGGC
TGACTAATTTTTTTTATTTATGCAGAGGCCGAGGCCGCCTCGGCCTCTGAGCTATTCCAGAAGTAGTGAG
GAGGCTTTTTTGGAGGCCTAGGCTTTTGCAAAAAGCTCCCCGTGGCACGACAGGTTTCCCGACTGGAAAG
CGGGCAGTGAGCGCAACGCAATTAATGTGAGTTAGCTCACTCATTAGGCACCCCAGGCTTTACACTTTAT
GCTTCCGGCTCGTATGTTGTGTGGAATTGTGAGCGGATAACAATTTCACACAGGAAACAGCTATGACATG
ATTACGAATTTCACAAATAAAGCATTTTTTTCACTGCATTCTAGTTGTGGTTTGTCCAAACTCATCAATG
TATCTTATCATGTCTGGATCAACTGGATAACTCAAGCTAACCAAAATCATCCCAAACTTCCCACCCCATA
CCCTATTACCACTGCCAATTACCTGTGGTTTCATTTACTCTAAACCTGTGATTCCTCTGAATTATTTTCA
TTTTAAAGAAATTGTATTTGTTAAATATGTACTACAAACTTAGTAGT
Features (pLannotate 1.2.2; 35 found; start..end, strand, type, name):
    377..634     +  LTR            5' LTR (truncated): truncated 5' long terminal repeat (LTR) from HIV-1
    681..806     +  misc_feature   HIV-1 Ψ: packaging signal of human immunodeficiency virus type 1
    790..1128    +  CDS            HIV-1 gag (fragment): gag protein from human immunodeficiency virus 1; gag
   1303..1536    +  misc_feature   RRE: The Rev response element (RRE) of HIV-1 allows for Rev-dependent mRNA export from the nucleus to the cytoplasm.
   1913..2013    +  CDS            Rev (fragment): human immunodeficiency virus 1 (HIV-1) Rev protein; rev; enhances nuclear export of unspliced and incompletely spliced viral mRNAs
   2058..2175    +  misc_feature   cPPT/CTS: central polypurine tract and central termination sequence of HIV-1
   2230..2500    +  protein_bind   tetracycline response element: contains seven copies of the tetracycline operator tetO tetracycline repressor TetR
   2511..2528    +  misc_feature   MCS (fragment): pUC18/19 multiple cloning site
   2533..2571    +  promoter       minimal CMV promoter: human cytomegalovirus (CMV) immediate early promoter
   2701..2725    +  protein_bind   attB1: mutant version of attB; recombination site for the Gateway® BP reaction BP Clonase™
   2731..2796    +  CDS            3xFLAG: three tandem FLAG® epitope tags, followed by an enterokinase cleavage site
   2839..3114    +  CDS            SPDEF (fragment): SPDEF_HUMAN - Also known as PDEF, PSE. Experimental evidence at protein level: Swiss-Prot protein existence level 1. May function as an androgen-independent transactivator of the prostate-specific antigen (PSA) promoter. Binds to 5'-GGAT-3' DNA sequences. May play a role in the regulation of the prostate gland and/or prostate cancer development. Acts as a transcriptional activator for SERPINB5 promoter. From Homo sapiens (Human).
   3119..3143    -  protein_bind   attB2: mutant version of attB; recombination site for the Gateway® BP reaction BP Clonase™
   3255..3290    +  promoter       PGK promoter (fragment): mouse phosphoglycerate kinase 1 promoter
   3308..4519    +  promoter       UbC promoter: human ubiquitin C promoter
   4578..5275    +  CDS            rtTA3 (fragment): reverse tetracycline transactivator 3 activates expression from Tet-responsive promoters in the presence of doxycycline
   5205..5315    +  CDS            VP48: 3 tandem repeats of the minimal activation domain of herpes simplex virus VP16 (Cheng et al., 2013)
   5488..5950    +  misc_feature   IRES: internal ribosome entry site (IRES) of the encephalomyocarditis virus (EMCV)
   5966..6760    +  CDS            NeoR/KanR: aminoglycoside phosphotransferase from Tn5; aph(3')-II (or nptII); confers resistance to neomycin, kanamycin, and G418 (Geneticin®)
   6788..6871    +  CDS            large T antigen (fragment): large T antigen from SV40 (simian virus 40)
   6905..6925    +  misc_feature   MCS (fragment): pBluescript multiple cloning site
   6937..7525    +  misc_feature   WPRE: woodchuck hepatitis virus posttranscriptional regulatory element
   7533..7598    +  CDS            nef (fragment): NEF_HV1Z2 - Experimental evidence at protein level: Swiss-Prot protein existence level 1. Extracellular Nef protein targets CD4(+) T-lymphocytes for apoptosis by interacting with CXCR4 surface receptors. From Human immunodeficiency virus type 1 group M subtype D (isolate Z2/CDC-Z34) (HIV-1).
   7600..7833    +  LTR            3' LTR (ΔU3): self-inactivating 3' long terminal repeat (LTR) from HIV-1
   8038..8142    +  promoter       AmpR promoter: bla
   8143..9003    +  CDS            AmpR: β-lactamase; bla; confers resistance to ampicillin, carbenicillin, and related antibiotics
   9174..9762    +  rep_origin     ori: high-copy-number ColE1/pMB1/pBR322/pUC origin of replication
   9945..9999    +  CDS            lacI (fragment): lac repressor; lacI; The lac repressor binds to the lac operator to inhibit transcription in E. coli. This inhibition can be relieved by adding lactose or isopropyl-β-D-thiogalactopyranoside (IPTG).
  10005..10098   +  rep_origin     SV40 ori (fragment): SV40 origin of replication
  10123..10160   +  CDS            lacI (fragment): lac repressor; lacI; The lac repressor binds to the lac operator to inhibit transcription in E. coli. This inhibition can be relieved by adding lactose or isopropyl-β-D-thiogalactopyranoside (IPTG).
  10173..10194   +  protein_bind   CAP binding site: CAP binding activates transcription in the presence of cAMP. E. coli catabolite activator protein
  10209..10239   +  promoter       lac promoter: promoter for the E. coli lac operon
  10247..10263   +  protein_bind   lac operator: The lac repressor binds to the lac operator to inhibit transcription in E. coli. This inhibition can be relieved by adding lactose or isopropyl-β-D-thiogalactopyranoside (IPTG). lac repressor encoded by lacI
  10297..10380   +  polyA_signal   SV40 poly(A) signal (fragment): SV40 polyadenylation signal
  10547..329     +  CDS            nef (fragment) (across the origin): NEF_HV1BR - Experimental evidence at protein level: Swiss-Prot protein existence level 1. Extracellular Nef protein targets CD4(+) T-lymphocytes for apoptosis by interacting with CXCR4 surface receptors (PubMed:14990729). From Human immunodeficiency virus type 1 group M subtype B (isolate BRU/LAI) (HIV-1).
