[The description below was written by a language model from this plasmid's Addgene catalogue record and pLannotate feature annotations shown in this document.]
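Description:
pINDUCER20-Flag-NLS-hSPDEF delta3 is a doxycycline-inducible, HIV-1-based lentiviral expression plasmid of about 10.5 kb, built on the pINDUCER20 backbone for delivery into mammalian cells. In bacteria it is maintained through a high-copy ColE1/pUC-type origin and selected with ampicillin via the β-lactamase gene. The viral portion carries a truncated 5' LTR, the Ψ packaging signal with an adjoining gag fragment, the Rev response element, the cPPT/CTS, a WPRE that enhances transcript expression, and a ΔU3 self-inactivating 3' LTR, so the integrated provirus lacks LTR promoter activity.

The payload is a truncated human SPDEF, recorded as residues 243–335 of this ETS-family transcription factor, fused at its N-terminus to a 3xFLAG epitope. The construct name also indicates a nuclear localization signal, although no NLS is separately annotated in the feature table; there is a short unannotated gap between the tag and the SPDEF fragment. The fusion was introduced by Gateway cloning and sits between attB1 and attB2 sites downstream of the TRE2 promoter, which consists of seven tetO repeats joined to a minimal CMV promoter. A second cassette on the same vector uses the human UbC promoter to drive constitutive expression of rtTA3, linked through an EMCV IRES to the neomycin resistance gene. Transduced cells can therefore be selected with G418. They also supply their own transactivator, which binds the tetracycline response element and switches on the SPDEF fragment only when doxycycline is present. The record states the purpose as lentiviral expression of a human SPDEF truncation, and the associated publication concerns SPDEF's effects on colorectal cancer cell quiescence and β-catenin transcriptional targets.
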