Addgene plasmid #100876: pINDUCER20-Flag-NLS-hSPDEF delta3
Purpose: Lentiviral expression of human SPDEF truncation
Depositing lab: Noah Shroyer. Depositing organization: Baylor College of Medicine. Publication: SPDEF Induces Quiescence of Colorectal Cancer Cells by Changing the Transcriptional Targets of beta-catenin. Lo YH, Noah TK, Chen MS, Zou W, Borras E, Vilar E, Shroyer NF. Gastroenterology. 2017 Jul;153(1):205-218.e8. doi: 10.1053/j.gastro.2017.03.048. Epub 2017 Apr 5. PubMed 28390865.
Backbone
  Vector backbone: pINDUCER20
  Backbone manufacturer: Elledge Lab (Addgene #44012)
  Vector type: Mammalian Expression, Lentiviral
Growth in bacteria
  Bacterial resistance: Ampicillin, 100 μg/mL
  Growth temperature: 37°C
  Growth strain: NEB Stable
  Copy number: High Copy
Gene/Insert
  Gene/Insert name: SPDEF
  Species: H. sapiens (human)
  Mutation: truncated protein 243-335aa
  Entrez Gene: SPDEF (a.k.a. PDEF, bA375E1.3)
  Promoter: TRE2
  Tag / fusion protein: 3xFLAG (N terminal on insert)
  Cloning method: Gateway Cloning
Terms and licenses: Academic/Nonprofit Terms; Industry Terms: Not Available to Industry
How to cite: pINDUCER20-Flag-NLS-hSPDEF delta3 was a gift from Noah Shroyer (Addgene plasmid # 100876 ; http://n2t.net/addgene:100876 ; RRID:Addgene_100876)
