>Addgene plasmid #100876 | pINDUCER20-Flag-NLS-hSPDEF delta3 | addgene partial sequence | sequence record 193609 | Addgene Partial NGS Result
TCCCTATCAGTGATAGAGAAAAGTGAAAGTCGAGTTTACCACTCCCTATCAGTGATAGAGAAAAGTGAAA
GTCGAGTTTACCACTCCCTATCAGTGATAGAGAAAAGTGAAAGTCGAGTTTACCACTCCCTATCAGTGAT
AGAGAAAAGTGAAAGTCGAGTTTACCACTCCCTATCAGTGATAGAGAAAAGTGAAAGTCGAGTTTACCAC
TCCCTATCAGTGATAGAGAAAAGTGAAAGTCGAGCTCGGTACCCGGGTCGAGGTAGGCGTGTACGGTGGG
AGGCCTATATAAGCAGAGCTCGTTTAGTGAACCGTCAGATCGCCTGGAGACGCCATCCACGCTGTTTTGA
CCTCCATAGAAGACACCGGGACCGATCCAGCCTCCGCGGCCCCGAACTAGTCCAGTGTGGTGGAATTCTG
CAGATATCAACAAGTTTGTACAAAAAAGCAGGCTTCATGGACTACAAAGACCATGACGGTGATTATAAAG
ATCATGACATCGATTACAAGGATGACGATGACAAGCTTGCGGCCGCGAATTCCGCCCCCAAGAAAAAGAG
AAAGGTGTGCTCCGGGCAGCCCATCCACCTGTGGCAGTTCCTCAAGGAGTTGCTACTCAAGCCCCACAGC
TATGGCCGCTTCATTAGGTGGCTCAACAAGGAGAAGGGCATCTTCAAAATTGAGGACTCAGCCCAGGTGG
CCCGGCTGTGGGGCATCCGCAAGAACCGTCCCGCCATGAACTACGACAAGCTGAGCCGCTCCATCCGCCA
GTATTACAAGAAGGGCATCATCCGGAAGCCAGACATCTCCCAGCGCCTCGTCTACCAGTTCGTGCACCCC
ATCTGAGACCCAGCTTTCTTGTACAAAGTGGTTGATATCCAGCACAGTGGCGGCCGCTCGAGTCTAGAGG
GCCCGCGGTTCGAATACCCATACGACGTCCCAGACTACGCTTAGTAATGATTAATTAAACTAGAAATTCT
ACCGGGTAGGGGAGGCGCTTTTCCCAAGGCAGTCTGGAGTAACCCACCCAAGATCTGGCCTCCGCGCCGG
GTTTTGGCGCCTCCCGCGGGCGCCCCCCTCCTCACGGCGAGCGCTGCCACGTCAGACGAAGGGCGCAGCG
AGCGTCCTGATCCTTCCGCCCGGACGCTCAGGACAGCGGCCCGCTGCTCATAAGACTCGGCCTTAGAACC
CCAGTATCAGCAGAAGGACATTTTAGGACGGGACTTGGGTGACTCTAGGGCACTGGTTTTCTTTCCAGAG
AGCGGAACAGGCGAGGAAAAGTAGTCCCTTCTCGGCGATTCTGCGGAGGGATCTCCGTGGGGCGGTGAAC
GCCGATGATTATATAAGGACGCGCCGGGTGTGGCACAGCTAGTTCCGTCGCAGCCGGGATTTGGGTCGCG
GTTCTTGTTTGTGGATCGCTGTGATCGTCACTTGGTGAGTAGCGGGCTGCTGGGCTGGCCGGGGCTTTCG
TGGCCGCCGGGCCGCTCGGTGGGACGGAAGCGTGTGGAGAGACCGCCAAGGGCTGTAGTCTGGGTCCGCG
AGCAAGGTTGCCCTGAACTGGGGGTTGGGGGGAGCGCAGCAAAATGGCGGCTGTTCCCGAGTCTTGAATG
GAAGACGCTTGTGAGGCGGGCTGTGAGGTCGTTGAAACAAGGTGGGGGGCATGGTGGGCGGCAAGAACCC
AAGGTCTTGAGGCCTTCGCTAATGCGGGAAAGCTCTTATTCGGGTGAGATGGGCTGGGGCACCATCTGGG
GACCCTGACGTGAAGTTTGTCACTGACTGGAGAACTCGGTTTGTCGTCTGTTGCGGGGGCGGCAGTTATG
GCGGTGCCGTTGGGCAGTGCACCCGTACCTTTGGGAGCGCGCGCCCTCGTCGTGTCGTGACGTCACCCGT
TCTGTTGGCTTATAATGCAGGGTGGGGCCACCTGCCGGTAGGTGTGCGGTAGGCTTTTCTCCGTCGCAGG
ACGCAGGGTTCGGGCCTAGGGTAGGCTCTCCTGAATCGACAGGCGCCGGACCTCTGGTGAGGGGAGGGAT
AAGTGAGGCGTCAGTTTCTTTGGTCGGTTTTATGTACCTATCTTCTTAAGTAGCTGAAGCTCCGGTTTTG
AACTATGCGCTCGGGGTTGGCGAGTGTGTTTTGTGAAGTTTTTTAGGCACCTTTTGAAATGTAATCATTT
GGGTCAATATGTAATTTTCAGTGTTAGACTAGTAAATTGTCCGCTAAATTCTGGCCGTTTTTGGCTTTTT
TGTTAGACGAAGCTTGGTACCGAGCTCGGATCTCCACCCCGTACCGGTCCTGCAGTCGAATTCACCATGT
CTAGACTGGACAAGAGCAAAGTCATAAACGGAGCTCTGGAATTACTCAATGGTGTCGGTATCGAAGGCCT
GACGACAAGGAAACTCGCTCAAAAGCTGGGAGTTGAGCAGCCTACCCTGTACTGGCACGTGAAGAACAAG
CGGGCCCTGCTCGATGCCCTGCCAATCGAGATGCTGGACAGGCATCATACCCACTTCTGCCCCCTGGAAG
GCGAGTCATGGCAAGACTTTCTGCGGAACAACGCCAAGTCATACCGCTGTGCTCTCCTCTCACATCGCGA
CGGGGCTAAAGTGCATCTCGGCACCCGCCCAACAGAGAAACAGTACGAAACCCTGGAAAATCAGCTCGCG
TTCCTGTGTCAGCAAGGCTTCTCCCTGGAGAACGCACTGTACGCTCTGTCCGCCGTGGGCCACTTTACAC
TGGGCTGCGTATTGGAGGAACAGGAGCATCAAGTAGCAAAAGAGGAAAGAGAGACACCTACCACCGATTC
TATGCCCCCACTTCTGAGACAAGCAATTGAGCTGTTCGACCGGCAGGGAGCCGAACCTGCCTTCCTTTTC
GGCCTGGAACTAATCATATGTGGCCTGGAGAAACAGCTAAAGTGCGAAAGCGGCGGGCCGACCGACGCCC
TTGACGATTTTGACTTAGACATGCTCCCAGCCGATGCCCTTGACGACTTTGACCTTGATATGCTGCCTGC
TGACGCTCTTGACGATTTTGACCTTGACATGCTCCCCGGGTAACTAAGTAAGGATCCGCGGCCGCACTAG
AGGAATTCCGCCCCTCTCCCCCCCCCCCCTCTCCCTCCCCCCCCCCTAACGTTACTGGCCGAAGCCGCTT
GGAATAAGGCCGGTGTGCGTTTGTCTATATGTTATTTTCCACCATATTGCCGTCTTTTGGCAATGTGAGG
GCCCGGAAACCTGGCCCTGTCTTCTTGACGAGCATTCCTAGGGGTCTTTCCCCTCTCGCCAAAGGAATGC
AAGGTCTGTTGAATGTCGTGAAGGAAGCAGTTCCTCTGGAAGCTTCTTGAAGACAAACAACGTCTGTAGC
GACCCTTTGCAGGCAGCGGAACCCCCCACCTGGCGACAGGTGCCTCTGCGGCCAAAAGCCACGTGTATAA
GATACACCTGCAAAGGCGGCACAACCCCAGTGCCACGTTGTGAGTTGGATAGTTGTGGAAAGAGTCAAAT
GGCTCTCCTCAAGCGTATTCAACAAGGGGCTGAAGGATGCCCAGAAGGTACCCCATTGTATGGGATCTGA
TCTGGGGCCTCGGTGCACATGCTTTACATGTGTTTAGTCGAGGTTAAAAAAACGTCTAGGCCCCCCGAAC
CACGGGGACGTGGTTTTCCTTTGAAAAACACGATGATAAGCTTACCGGTCCACCATGATTGAACAAGATG
GATTGCACGCAGGTTCTCCGGCCGCTTGGGTGGAGAGGCTATTCGGCTATGACTGGGCACAACAGACAAT
CGGCTGCTCTGATGCCGCCGTGTTCCGGCTGTCAGCGCAGGGGCGCCCGGTTCTTTTTGTCAAGACCGAC
CTGTCCGGTGCCCTGAATGAACTGCAAGACGAGGCAGCGCGGCTATCGTGGCTGGCCACGACGGGCGTTC
CTTGCGCAGCTGTGCTCGACGTTGTCACTGAAGCGGGAAGGGACTGGCTGCTATTGGGCGAAGTGCCGGG
GCAGGATCTCCTGTCATCTCACCTTGCTCCTGCCGAGAAAGTATCCATCATGGCTGATGCAATGCGGCGG
CTGCATACGCTTGATCCGGCTACCTGCCCATTCGACCACCAAGCGAAACATCGCATCGAGCGAGCACGTA
CTCGGATGGAAGCCGGTCTTGTCGATCAGGATGATCTGGACGAAGAGCATCAGGGGCTCGCGCCAGCCGA
ACTGTTCGCCAGGCTCAAGGCGAGCATGCCCGACGGCGAGGATCTCGTCGTGACCCATGGCGATGCCTGC
TTGCCGAATATCATGGTGGAAAATGGCCGCTTTTCTGGATTCATCGACTGTGGCCGGCTGGGTGTGGCGG
ACCGCTATCAGGACATAGCGTTGGCTACCCGTGATATTGCTGAAGAGCTTGGCGGCGAATGGGCTGACCG
CTTCCTCGTGCTTTACGGTATCGCCGCTCCCGATTCGCAGCGCATCGCCTTCTATCGCCTTCTTGACGAG
TTCTTCTGATGTACAAGTAAAGCGGCCGCGACTCTAGATCATAATCAGCCATACCACATTTGTAGAGGTT
TTACTTGCTTTAAAAAACCTCCCACACCTCCCCCTGAACCTGAAACATAAAATGAATGCAATTGTTGTTG
TTTAGTCCCTCCCAATTCGATATCAAGCTTATCGCGATAGATCCTAATCAACCTCTGGATTACAAAATTT
GTGAAAGATTGACTGGTATTCTTAACTATGTTGCTCCTTTTACGCTATGTGGATACGCTGCTTTAATGCC
TTTGTATCATGCTATTGCTTCCCGTATGGCTTTCATTTTCTCCTCCTTGTATAAATCCTGGTTGCTGTCT
CTTTATGAGGAGTTGTGGCCCGTTGTCAGGCAACGTGGCGTGGTGTGCACTGTGTTTGCTGACGCAACCC
CCACTGGTTGGGGCATTGCCACCACCTGTCAGCTCCTTTCCGGGACTTTCGCTTTCCCCCTCCCTATTGC
CACGGCGGAACTCATCGCCGCCTGCCTTGCCCGCTGCTGGACAGGGGCTCGGCTGTTGGGCACTGACAAT
TCCGTGGTGTTGTCGGGGAAATCATCGTCCTTTCCTTGGCTGCTCGCCTGTGTTGCCACCTGGATTCTGC
GCGGGACGTCCTTCTGCTACGTCCCTTCGGCCCTCAATCCAGCGGACCTTCCTTCCCGCGGCCTGCTGCC
GGCTCTGCGGCCTCTTCCGCGTCTTCGCCTTCGCCCTCAGACGAGTCGGATCTCCCTTTGGGCCGCCTCC
CCGCCTGAGATCCTTTAAGACCAATGACTTACAAGGCAGCTGTAGATCTTAGCCACTTTTTAAAAGAAAA
GGGGGGACTGGAAGGGCTAATTCACTCCCAACGAAGACAAGATCTGCTTTTTGCTTGTACTGGGTCTCTC
TGGTTAGACCAGATCTGAGCCTGGGAGCTCTCTGGCTAACTAGGGAACCCACTGCTTAAGCCTCAATAAA
GCTTGCCTTGAGTGCTTCAAGTAGTGTGTGCCCGTCTGTTGTGTGACTCTGGTAACTAGAGATCCCTCAG
ACCCTTTTAGTCAGTGTGGAAAATCTCTAGCAGTAGTAGTTCATGTCATCTTATTATTCAGTATTTATAA
CTTGCAAAGAAATGAATATCAGAGAGTGAGAGGCCCGGGTTAATTAAGGAAAGGGCTAGATCATTCTTGA
AGACGAAAGGGCCTCGTGATACGCCTATTTTTATAGGTTAATGTCATGATAATAATGGTTTCTTAGACGT
CAGGTGGCACTTTTCGGGGAAATGTGCGCGGAACCCCTATTTGTTTATTTTTCTAAATACATTCAAATAT
GTATCCGCTCATGAGACAATAACCCTGATAAATGCTTCAATAATATTGAAAAAGGAAGAGTATGAGTATT
CAACATTTCCGTGTCGCCCTTATTCCCTTTTTTGCGGCATTTTGCCTTCCTGTTTTTGCTCACCCAGAAA
CGCTGGTGAAAGTAAAAGATGCTGAAGATCAGTTGGGTGCACGAGTGGGTTACATCGAACTGGATCTCAA
CAGCGGTAAGATCCTTGAGAGTTTTCGCCCCGAAGAACGTTTTCCAATGATGAGCACTTTTAAAGTTCTG
CTATGTGGCGCGGTATTATCCCGTGTTGACGCCGGGCAAGAGCAACTCGGTCGCCGCATACACTATTCTC
AGAATGACTTGGTTGAGTACTCACCAGTCACAGAAAAGCATCTTACGGATGGCATGACAGTAAGAGAATT
ATGCAGTGCTGCCATAACCATGAGTGATAACACTGCGGCCAACTTACTTCTGACAACGATCGGAGGACCG
AAGGAGCTAACCGCTTTTTTGCACAACATGGGGGATCATGTAACTCGCCTTGATCGTTGGGAACCGGAGC
TGAATGAAGCCATACCAAACGACGAGCGTGACACCACGATGCCTGTAGCAATGGCAACAACGTTGCGCAA
ACTATTAACTGGCGAACTACTTACTCTAGCTTCCCGGCAACAATTAATAGACTGGATGGAGGCGGATAAA
GTTGCAGGACCACTTCTGCGCTCGGCCCTTCCGGCTGGCTGGTTTATTGCTGATAAATCTGGAGCCGGTG
AGCGTGGGTCTCGCGGTATCATTGCAGCACTGGGGCCAGATGGTAAGCCCTCCCGTATCGTAGTTATCTA
CACGACGGGGAGTCAGGCAACTATGGATGAACGAAATAGACAGATCGCTGAGATAGGTGCCTCACTGATT
AAGCATTGGTAACTGTCAGACCAAGTTTACTCATATATACTTTAGATTGATTTAAAACTTCATTTTTAAT
TTAAAAGGATCTAGGTGAAGATCCTTTTTGATAATCTCATGACCAAAATCCCTTAACGTGAGTTTTCGTT
CCACTGAGCGTCAGACCCCGTAGAAAAGATCAAAGGATCTTCTTGAGATCCTTTTTTTCTGCGCGTAATC
TGCTGCTTGCAAACAAAAAAACCACCGCTACCAGCGGTGGTTTGTTTGCCGGATCAAGAGCTACCAACTC
TTTTTCCGAAGGTAACTGGCTTCAGCAGAGCGCAGATACCAAATACTGTTCTTCTAGTGTAGCCGTAGTT
AGGCCACCACTTCAAGAACTCTGTAGCACCGCCTACATACCTCGCTCTGCTAATCCTGTTACCAGTGGCT
GCTGCCAGTGGCGATAAGTCGTGTCTTACCGGGTTGGACTCAAGACGATAGTTACCGGATAAGGCGCAGC
GGTCGGGCTGAACGGGGGGTTCGTGCACACAGCCCAGCTTGGAGCGAACGACCTACACCGAACTGAGATA
CCTACAGCGTGAGCTATGAGAAAGCGCCACGCTTCCCGAAGGGAGAAAGGCGGACAGGTATCCGGTAAGC
GGCAGGGTCGGAACAGGAGAGCGCACGAGGGAGCTTCCAGGGGGAAACGCCTGGTATCTTTATAGTCCTG
TCGGGTTTCGCCACCTCTGACTTGAGCGTCGATTTTTGTGATGCTCGTCAGGGGGGCGGAGCCTATGGAA
AAACGCCAGCAACGCGGCCTTTTTACGGTTCCTGGCCTTTTGCTGGCCTTTTGCTCACATGTTCTTTCCT
GCGTTATCCCCTGATTCTGTGGATAACCGTATTACCGCCTTTGAGTGAGCTGATACCGCTCGCCGCAGCC
GAACGACCGAGCGCAGCGAGTCAGTGAGCGAGGAAGCGGAAGAGCGCCCAATACGCAAACCGCCTCTCCC
CGCGCGTTGGCCGATTCATTAATGCAGCAAGCTCATGGCTGACTAATTTTTTTTATTTATGCAGAGGCCG
AGGCCGCCTCGGCCTCTGAGCTATTCCAGAAGTAGTGAGGAGGCTTTTTTGGAGGCCTAGGCTTTTGCAA
AAAGCTCCCCGTGGCACGACAGGTTTCCCGACTGGAAAGCGGGCAGTGAGCGCAACGCAATTAATGTGAG
TTAGCTCACTCATTAGGCACCCCAGGCTTTACACTTTATGCTTCCGGCTCGTATGTTGTGTGGAATTGTG
AGCGGATAACAATTTCACACAGGAAACAGCTATGACATGATTACGAATTTCACAAATAAAGCATTTTTTT
CACTGCATTCTAGTTGTGGTTTGTCCAAACTCATCAATGTATCTTATCATGTCTGGATCAACTGGATAAC
TCAAGCTAACCAAAATCATCCCAAACTTCCCACCCCATACCCTATTACCACTGCCAATTACCTGTGGTTT
CATTTACTCTAAACCTGTGATTCCTCTGAATTATTTTCATTTTAAAGAAATTGTATTTGTTAAATATGTA
CTACAAACTTAGTAGTTGGAAGGGCTAATTCACTCCCAAAGAAGACAAGATATCCTTGATCTGTGGATCT
ACCACACACAAGGCTACTTCCCTGATTAGCAGAACTACACACCAGGGCCAGGGGTCAGATATCCACTGAC
CTTTGGATGGTGCTACAAGCTAGTACCAGTTGAGCCAGATAAGGTAGAAGAGGCCAATAAAGGAGAGAAC
ACCAGCTTGTTACACCCTGTGAGCCTGCATGGGATGGATGACCCGGAGAGAGAAGTGTTAGAGTGGAGGT
TTGACAGCCGCCTAGCATTTCATCACGTGGCCCGAGAGCTGCATCCGGAGTACTTCAAGAACTGCTGATA
TCGAGCTTGCTACAAGGGACTTTCCGCTGGGGACTTTCCAGGGAGGCGTGGCCTGGGCGGGACTGGGGAG
TGGCGAGCCCTCAGATCCTGCATATAAGCAGCTGCTTTTTGCCTGTACTGGGTCTCTCTGGTTAGACCAG
ATCTGAGCCTGGGAGCTCTCTGGCTAACTAGGGAACCCACTGCTTAAGCCTCAATAAAGCTTGCCTTGAG
TGCTTCAAGTAGTGTGTGCCCGTCTGTTGTGTGACTCTGGTAACTAGAGATCCCTCAGACCCTTTTAGTC
AGTGTGGAAAATCTCTAGCAGTGGCGCCCGAACAGGGACTTGAAAGCGAAAGGGAAACCAGAGGAGCTCT
CTCGACGCAGGACTCGGCTTGCTGAAGCGCGCACGGCAAGAGGCGAGGGGCGGCGACTGGTGAGTACGCC
AAAAATTTTGACTAGCGGAGGCTAGAAGGAGAGAGATGGGTGCGAGAGCGTCAGTATTAAGCGGGGGAGA
ATTAGATCGCGATGGGAAAAAATTCGGTTAAGGCCAGGGGGAAAGAAAAAATATAAATTAAAACATATAG
TATGGGCAAGCAGGGAGCTAGAACGATTCGCAGTTAATCCTGGCCTGTTAGAAACATCAGAAGGCTGTAG
ACAAATACTGGGACAGCTACAACCATCCCTTCAGACAGGATCAGAAGAACTTAGATCATTATATAATACA
GTAGCAACCCTCTATTGTGTGCATCAAAGGATAGAGATAAAAGACACCAAGGAAGCTTTAGACAAGATAG
AGGAAGAGCAAAACAAAAGTAAGACCACCGCACAGCAAGCGGCCGGCCGCTGATCTTCAGACCTGGAGGA
GGAGATATGAGGGACAATTGGAGAAGTGAATTATATAAATATAAAGTAGTAAAAATTGAACCATTAGGAG
TAGCACCCACCAAGGCAAAGAGAAGAGTGGTGCAGAGAGAAAAAAGAGCAGTGGGAATAGGAGCTTTGTT
CCTTGGGTTCTTGGGAGCAGCAGGAAGCACTATGGGCGCAGCGTCAATGACGCTGACGGTACAGGCCAGA
CAATTATTGTCTGGTATAGTGCAGCAGCAGAACAATTTGCTGAGGGCTATTGAGGCGCAACAGCATCTGT
TGCAACTCACAGTCTGGGGCATCAAGCAGCTCCAGGCAAGAATCCTGGCTGTGGAAAGATACCTAAAGGA
TCAACAGCTCCTGGGGATTTGGGGTTGCTCTGGAAAACTCATTTGCACCACTGCTGTGCCTTGGAATGCT
AGTTGGAGTAATAAATCTCTGGAACAGATTTGGAATCACACGACCTGGATGGAGTGGGACAGAGAAATTA
ACAATTACACAAGCTTAATACACTCCTTAATTGAAGAATCGCAAAACCAGCAAGAAAAGAATGAACAAGA
ATTATTGGAATTAGATAAATGGGCAAGTTTGTGGAATTGGTTTAACATAACAAATTGGCTGTGGTATATA
AAATTATTCATAATGATAGTAGGAGGCTTGGTAGGTTTAAGAATAGTTTTTGCTGTACTTTCTATAGTGA
ATAGAGTTAGGCAGGGATATTCACCATTATCGTTTCAGACCCACCTCCCAACCCCGAGGGGACCCGACAG
GCCCGAAGGAATAGAAGAAGAAGGTGGAGAGAGAGACAGAGACAGATCCATTCGATTAGTGAACGGATCT
CGACGGTATCGCCGAATTCACAAATGGCAGTATTCATCCACAATTTTAAAAGAAAAGGGGGGATTGGGGG
GTACAGTGCAGGGGAAAGAATAGTAGACATAATAGCAACAGACATACAAACTAAAGAATTACAAAAACAA
ATTACAAAAATTCAAAATTTTCGGGTTTATTACAGGGACAGCAGAGATCCAGTTTGGACTAGGATCCTTT
ACCAC
